>Addgene plasmid #15831 | GAL FLAG25QDProGFP p306 | addgene partial sequence | sequence record 22284 | GAL1 5'-AATATACCTCTATACTTTAACGTC-3'
CTAGACTACGCCATGGACTACAAGGACGACGATGACAAGCTGGCGACCCTGGAAAAGCTGATGAAGGCCT
TCGAGTCCCTCAAAAGCTTCCAACAGCAGCAACAGCAACAACAGCAGCAACAGCAACAACAGCAGCAACA
GCAACAACAGCAGCAACAGCAACAACTGCAGCCCGGGGGATCCCTGAGTAAAGGAGAAGAACTTTTCACT
GGAGTTGTCCCAATTCTTGTTGAATTAGATGGTGATGTTAATGGGCACAAATTTTCTGTCAGTGGAGAGG
GTGAAGGTGATGCAACATACGGAAAACTTACCCTTAAATTTATTTGCACTACTGGAAAACTACCTGTTCC
ATGGCCAACACTTGTCACTACTTTGACTTGGGGTGTTCAATGCTTTTCAAGATACCCAGATCATATGAAA
CGGCATGACTTTTTCAAGAGTGCCATGCCCGAAGGTTATGTACAGGAAAGAACTATATTTTTCAAAGATG
ACGGGAACTACAAGACACGTGCTGAAGTCAAGTTTGAAGGTGATACCCTTGTTAATAGAATCGAGTTAAA
AGGTATTGATTTTAAAGAAGATGGAAACATTCTTGGACACAAATTGGAATACAACTATATTTCACACAAT
GTATACATCACTGCAGACAAACAAAAGAATGGAATCAAAGCTCATTTCAAAATTAGACACAACATTGAAG
ATGGAAGCGTTCAACTAGCAGACCATTATCAACAAAATACTCCAATTGGCGATGGCCCTGTCCTTTTACC
AGACAACCATTACCTGTCCACACAATCTGCCCTTTCGAAAGATCCCAACGAAAAGAGAGACCACATGGTC
CTTCTTGAGTTTGTAACAGCTGCTGGGATTACACATGGCATGGATGAACTATACAAATAGCTCGAGTCAT
GTAATTAGTTATGTCACGCTTACATTCACGCCCTCCCCCACATCCGCTCTAACCGAAAAGGAAGGAG
