[The description below was written by a language model from this plasmid's Addgene catalogue record.]
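Description:
GAL FLAG25QDProGFP p306 is a yeast expression plasmid built on the p306 Gal backbone. It carries URA3 as the yeast selectable marker, allowing selection by uracil prototrophy in ura3 strains, and ampicillin resistance for propagation in E. coli, where it is recorded as low copy. The "306" designation suggests a pRS306-type integrating vector, which lacks a yeast replication origin and is maintained by insertion into the genome, but the record does not state this explicitly, and no feature table is available to confirm the origins or other backbone elements.

The insert is a fragment of human huntingtin (HTT) containing a 25-glutamine tract, a length in the normal, non-pathogenic range, from which the proline-rich region that normally follows the polyglutamine stretch has been deleted. The exact boundaries of the huntingtin fragment are not given. The protein is fused to a FLAG epitope at its N terminus and to GFP at its C terminus, so it can be detected immunologically through FLAG and followed in living cells by fluorescence. The construct name, backbone name and Gal1 sequencing primer indicate a galactose-inducible GAL promoter, which would let expression be switched on by changing the carbon source.

The associated publication examines how sequences flanking the polyglutamine tract alter polyglutamine toxicity in yeast. Within that framework, this construct most plausibly serves as a short-repeat comparison for expanded-polyglutamine versions, testing the contribution of the proline-rich region and the FLAG tag to aggregation and toxicity.
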