Addgene plasmid #15831: GAL FLAG25QDProGFP p306
Depositing lab: Susan Lindquist. Depositing organization: Whitehead Institute for Biomedical Research. Publication: Flanking sequences profoundly alter polyglutamine toxicity in yeast. Duennwald ML, Jagadish S, Muchowski PJ, Lindquist S. Proc Natl Acad Sci U S A. 2006 Jul 18. 103(29):11045-50. 10.1073/pnas.0604547103 PubMed 16832050.
Backbone
  Vector backbone: p306 Gal
  Vector type: Yeast Expression
  Selectable markers: URA3
Growth in bacteria
  Bacterial resistance: Ampicillin, 100 μg/mL
  Growth temperature: 37°C
  Growth strain: DH5alpha
  Copy number: Low Copy
Gene/Insert
  Gene/Insert name: htt 25Q Delta Pro (alt name: htt 25Q)
  Species: H. sapiens (human)
  Mutation: Proline-rich region removed
  GenBank ID: NM_002111
  Entrez Gene: HTT (a.k.a. HD, IT15, LOMARS)
  Tag / fusion protein: FLAG (N terminal on insert); GFP (C terminal on insert)
  Cloning method: Restriction Enzyme
  Sequencing primers: 5′ Gal1
Terms and licenses: Academic/Nonprofit Terms; Industry Terms: Not Available to Industry
Depositor comments: Lindquist lab number: 8358.
How to cite: GAL FLAG25QDProGFP p306 was a gift from Susan Lindquist (Addgene plasmid # 15831 ; http://n2t.net/addgene:15831 ; RRID:Addgene_15831)
